Addgene plasmid #240222: pBS-GMR-eya(shRNA)_EcoRImut
Purpose: (Empty Backbone) pBS-GMR-eya(shRNA) vector with one of two EcoRI sites mutated (T->A)
Depositing lab: Justin Bosch & Norbert Perrimon. Depositing organization: Harvard Medical School. Publication: Multi-omic mapping of Drosophila protein secretomes reveals tissue-specific origins and inter-organ trafficking. Bosch JA, Beltran PMJ, Cavers C, LaGraff JT, Melanson R, Singh A, Chen W, Hu Y, Tattikota SG, Liu Y, Hashmi Y, Asara JM, Branon T, Ting AY, Carr SA, Perrimon N. bioRxiv [Preprint]. 2025 Jul 11:2025.07.09.659702. doi: 10.1101/2025.07.09.659702. PubMed 40672250.
Backbone
  Vector backbone: pBS-GMR-eya(shRNA)
  Backbone manufacturer: Greg Beitel Lab (Addgene Plasmid # 157991)
  Vector type: Insect Expression
Growth in bacteria
  Bacterial resistance: Ampicillin, 100 μg/mL
  Growth temperature: 37°C
  Growth strain: DH5alpha
  Copy number: Unknown
Gene/Insert
  Gene/Insert name: None
Terms and licenses: Academic/Nonprofit Terms; Industry Terms: Not Available to Industry
Depositor comments: Please visit https://doi.org/10.1101/2025.07.09.659702 for bioRxiv preprint.
How to cite: pBS-GMR-eya(shRNA)_EcoRImut was a gift from Justin Bosch & Norbert Perrimon (Addgene plasmid # 240222 ; http://n2t.net/addgene:240222 ; RRID:Addgene_240222)
