[The description below was written by a language model from this plasmid's Addgene catalogue record and pLannotate feature annotations shown in this document.]
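Description:
pBS-GMR-eya(shRNA)_EcoRImut is a small (about 3.8 kb) pBluescript-based empty backbone classed as an insect expression vector. It is derived from the parental pBS-GMR-eya(shRNA) plasmid by a single T-to-A change that destroys one of its two EcoRI sites. This presumably leaves the remaining EcoRI site unique and usable for cloning, although the record does not say this explicitly. The plasmid is maintained in E. coli through a high-copy ColE1/pUC-type origin and selected with ampicillin via the bla (AmpR) gene and its native promoter. An f1 phage origin is also present and allows single-stranded DNA production. The rest of the backbone carries the usual pBluescript elements: a lacZα fragment, the lac promoter, operator and CAP site, a lacI remnant, and T7 and T3 promoters flanking the cloning region.

Between the pBluescript multiple cloning site and the T3 promoter, the annotation detects a Drosophila hsp70Bb promoter, followed by roughly 400 nt of unannotated sequence. The name suggests this region holds the GMR-eya(shRNA) cassette. GMR normally denotes the eye-specific Glass multimer reporter enhancer, which is usually paired with an hsp70 minimal promoter, and here it would drive a short hairpin RNA against eyes absent (eya). Neither the GMR element nor the shRNA is annotated in the feature table, so this reading rests on the name alone. Such a cassette generally gives a visible eye phenotype in flies, which can be used to score the presence of the plasmid backbone after integration. The record lists no insert and states no specific application beyond its role as a modified backbone. The associated publication concerns mapping of Drosophila protein secretomes.
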