Features (pLannotate 1.2.2; 13 found; start..end, strand, type, name):
      4..432     +  rep_origin     f1 ori (sequence partly withheld): f1 bacteriophage origin of replication; arrow indicates direction of (+) strand synthesis
    463..618     -  CDS            lacZα (fragment): LacZα fragment of β-galactosidase; lacZ fragment
    626..644     +  promoter       T7 promoter: promoter for bacteriophage T7 RNA polymerase
    653..759     +  misc_feature   MCS: pBluescript multiple cloning site
    983..1221    +  promoter       hsp70 promoter: Drosophila melanogaster hsp70Bb promoter
   1657..1675    -  promoter       T3 promoter: promoter for bacteriophage T3 RNA polymerase
   1720..1736    -  protein_bind   lac operator: The lac repressor binds to the lac operator to inhibit transcription in E. coli. This inhibition can be relieved by adding lactose or isopropyl-β-D-thiogalactopyranoside (IPTG). lac repressor encoded by lacI
   1744..1774    -  promoter       lac promoter: promoter for the E. coli lac operon
   1789..1810    -  protein_bind   CAP binding site: CAP binding activates transcription in the presence of cAMP. E. coli catabolite activator protein
   1823..1915    -  CDS            lacI (fragment): lac repressor; lacI; The lac repressor binds to the lac operator to inhibit transcription in E. coli. This inhibition can be relieved by adding lactose or isopropyl-β-D-thiogalactopyranoside (IPTG).
   2098..2686    -  rep_origin     ori: high-copy-number ColE1/pMB1/pBR322/pUC origin of replication
   2857..3717    -  CDS            AmpR: β-lactamase; bla; confers resistance to ampicillin, carbenicillin, and related antibiotics
   3718..3822    -  promoter       AmpR promoter: bla
>Addgene plasmid #240222 | pBS-GMR-eya(shRNA)_EcoRImut | addgene full sequence | sequence record 477954 | Addgene NGS Result
CTG
[124 nt withheld, positions 4-127]
C
[91 nt withheld, positions 129-219]
A
[49 nt withheld, positions 221-269]
CCTTTGACGTTGGAGTCCACGTTCTTT
[37 nt withheld, positions 297-333]
ACCCTATCTCGGTCTATTCTTTTGATTTATAAGGGATTTTGCCGATTTCGGCCTATTGGTTAAAAAATGA
GCTGATTTAACAAAAATTTAACGCGAATTTTAACAAAATATTAACGCTTACAATTTCCATTCGCCATTCA
GGCTGCGCAACTGTTGGGAAGGGCGATCGGTGCGGGCCTCTTCGCTATTACGCCAGCTGGCGAAAGGGGG
ATGTGCTGCAAGGCGATTAAGTTGGGTAACGCCAGGGTTTTCCCAGTCACGACGTTGTAAAACGACGGCC
AGTGAGCGCGCGTAATACGACTCACTATAGGGCGAATTGGAGCTCCACCGCGGTGGCGGCCGCTCTAGAA
CTAGTGGATCCCCCGGGCTGCAGGAATTCGATATCAAGCTTATCGATACCGTCGACCTCGAGGGGGGGCC
CGGTACTCGCGAGCGATCGCCTCGAGCCCAGTGGAAACCCTTGAAATGCCTTTAAGTCGAGCCCAGTGGA
AACCCTTGAAATGCCTTTAAGTCGAGCCCAGTGGAAACCCTTGAAATGCCTTTAAGTCGAGCCCAGTGGA
AACCCTTGAAATGCCTTTAAGTCGAGCCCAGTGGAAACCCTTGAAATGCCTTTAAGTCGACTCTAGGTTA
ATTAATCGCGAAGCGAGCGCCGGAGTATAAATAGAGGCGCTTCGTCTACGGAGCGACAATTCAATTCAAA
CAAGCAAAGTGAACACGTCGCTAAGCGAAAGCTAAGCAAATAAACAAGCGCAGCTGAACAAGCTAAACAA
TCTGCAGTAAAGTGCAAGTTAAAGTGAATCAATTAAAAGTAACCAGCAACCAAGTAAATCAACTGCAACT
ACTGAAATCTGCCAAGAAGTAATTATTGAATACAAGAAGAGAACTCTGAATAGGGAATTGGGAATTGAGA
TCTGTTCTAGAAAACATCCCATAAAACATCCCATATTCAGCCGCTAGCAGTAACATGACTACTACTACTA
CATAGTTATATTCAAGCATATGTAGTAGTAGTAGTCATGTTGCGAAATCAGGCGAGACATCGGAGTTGAA
ACTAAAACTGAATTACTAGAGTGGACATATGCACCTAGGACTAGAGCAAACTAGTTCTGATCTGCTAGAC
AATTGTTGGCATCAGGTAGGCATCACACACGATTAACAACCCCTAAAAATACACTTTGAAAATATTGAAA
ATATGTTTTTGTATACATTTTTGATATTTTCAAATAATACGCAGTTATAAAACTCATTAGCTAACCCATT
TTTTCTTTGCTTATGCTTACAGATTGCAAAGAACTAGAGCCGCGGGTACCCCAGCTTTTGTTCCCTTTAG
TGAGGGTTAATTGCGCGCTTGGCGTAATCATGGTCATAGCTGTTTCCTGTGTGAAATTGTTATCCGCTCA
CAATTCCACACAACATACGAGCCGGAAGCATAAAGTGTAAAGCCTGGGGTGCCTAATGAGTGAGCTAACT
CACATTAATTGCGTTGCGCTCACTGCCCGCTTTCCAGTCGGGAAACCTGTCGTGCCAGCTGCATTAATGA
ATCGGCCAACGCGCGGGGAGAGGCGGTTTGCGTATTGGGCGCTCTTCCGCTTCCTCGCTCACTGACTCGC
TGCGCTCGGTCGTTCGGCTGCGGCGAGCGGTATCAGCTCACTCAAAGGCGGTAATACGGTTATCCACAGA
ATCAGGGGATAACGCAGGAAAGAACATGTGAGCAAAAGGCCAGCAAAAGGCCAGGAACCGTAAAAAGGCC
GCGTTGCTGGCGTTTTTCCATAGGCTCCGCCCCCCTGACGAGCATCACAAAAATCGACGCTCAAGTCAGA
GGTGGCGAAACCCGACAGGACTATAAAGATACCAGGCGTTTCCCCCTGGAAGCTCCCTCGTGCGCTCTCC
TGTTCCGACCCTGCCGCTTACCGGATACCTGTCCGCCTTTCTCCCTTCGGGAAGCGTGGCGCTTTCTCAT
AGCTCACGCTGTAGGTATCTCAGTTCGGTGTAGGTCGTTCGCTCCAAGCTGGGCTGTGTGCACGAACCCC
CCGTTCAGCCCGACCGCTGCGCCTTATCCGGTAACTATCGTCTTGAGTCCAACCCGGTAAGACACGACTT
ATCGCCACTGGCAGCAGCCACTGGTAACAGGATTAGCAGAGCGAGGTATGTAGGCGGTGCTACAGAGTTC
TTGAAGTGGTGGCCTAACTACGGCTACACTAGAAGAACAGTATTTGGTATCTGCGCTCTGCTGAAGCCAG
TTACCTTCGGAAAAAGAGTTGGTAGCTCTTGATCCGGCAAACAAACCACCGCTGGTAGCGGTGGTTTTTT
TGTTTGCAAGCAGCAGATTACGCGCAGAAAAAAAGGATCTCAAGAAGATCCTTTGATCTTTTCTACGGGG
TCTGACGCTCAGTGGAACGAAAACTCACGTTAAGGGATTTTGGTCATGAGATTATCAAAAAGGATCTTCA
CCTAGATCCTTTTAAATTAAAAATGAAGTTTTAAATCAATCTAAAGTATATATGAGTAAACTTGGTCTGA
CAGTTACCAATGCTTAATCAGTGAGGCACCTATCTCAGCGATCTGTCTATTTCGTTCATCCATAGTTGCC
TGACTCCCCGTCGTGTAGATAACTACGATACGGGAGGGCTTACCATCTGGCCCCAGTGCTGCAATGATAC
CGCGAGACCCACGCTCACCGGCTCCAGATTTATCAGCAATAAACCAGCCAGCCGGAAGGGCCGAGCGCAG
AAGTGGTCCTGCAACTTTATCCGCCTCCATCCAGTCTATTAATTGTTGCCGGGAAGCTAGAGTAAGTAGT
TCGCCAGTTAATAGTTTGCGCAACGTTGTTGCCATTGCTACAGGCATCGTGGTGTCACGCTCGTCGTTTG
GTATGGCTTCATTCAGCTCCGGTTCCCAACGATCAAGGCGAGTTACATGATCCCCCATGTTGTGCAAAAA
AGCGGTTAGCTCCTTCGGTCCTCCGATCGTTGTCAGAAGTAAGTTGGCCGCAGTGTTATCACTCATGGTT
ATGGCAGCACTGCATAATTCTCTTACTGTCATGCCATCCGTAAGATGCTTTTCTGTGACTGGTGAGTACT
CAACCAAGTCATTCTGAGAATAGTGTATGCGGCGACCGAGTTGCTCTTGCCCGGCGTCAATACGGGATAA
TACCGCGCCACATAGCAGAACTTTAAAAGTGCTCATCATTGGAAAACGTTCTTCGGGGCGAAAACTCTCA
AGGATCTTACCGCTGTTGAGATCCAGTTCGATGTAACCCACTCGTGCACCCAACTGATCTTCAGCATCTT
TTACTTTCACCAGCGTTTCTGGGTGAGCAAAAACAGGAAGGCAAAATGCCGCAAAAAAGGGAATAAGGGC
GACACGGAAATGTTGAATACTCATACTCTTCCTTTTTCAATATTATTGAAGCATTTATCAGGGTTATTGT
CTCATGAGCGGATACATATTTGAATGTATTTAGAAAAATAAACAAATAGGGGTTCCGCGCACATTTCCCC
GAAAAGTGCCAC
